>Addgene plasmid #192469 | pAc5.1/V5-HisA-RvCAHS3-GS-AcGFP1 | addgene full sequence | sequence record 378564 | Addgene NGS Result
CTTCAAGAATTAATTCTATATTCTAAAAACACAAATGATACTTCTAAAAAAAAATCATGAATGGCATCAA
CTCTGAATCAAATCTTTGCAGATGCACCTACTTCTCATTTCCACTGTCACATCATTTTTCCAGATCTCGC
TGCCTGTTATGTGGCCCACAAACCAAGACACGTTTTATGGCCATTAAAGCTGGCTGATCGTCGCCAAACA
CCAAATACATAATGAATATGTACACATTCGAGAAAGAAGCGATCAAAGAAGCGTCTTCGGGCGGAGTAGG
AGAATGCGGAGGAGAAGGAGAACGAGCTGATCTAGTATCTCTCCACAATCCAATGCCAACTGACCAACTG
GCCATATTCGGAGCAATTTGAAGCCAATTTCCATCGCCTGGCGATCGCTCCATTCTTGGCTATATGTTTT
TCACCGTTACCCGGGGCCATTTTCAAAGACTCGTCGGCAAGATAAGATTGTGTCACTCGCTGTCTCTCTT
CATTTGTCGAAGAATGCTGAGGAATTTCGCGATGACGTCGGCGAGTATTTTGAAGAATGAGAATAATTTG
TATTTATACGAAAATCAGTTAGTGGAATTTTCTACAAAAACATGTTATCTATAGATAATTTTGTTGCAAA
ATATGTTGACTATGACAAAGATTGTATGTATATACCTTTAATGTATTCTCATTTTCTTATGTATTTATAA
TGGCAATGATGATACTGATGATATTTTAAGATGATGCCAGACCAAAAGGCTTGAATTTCTGCGTCTTTTG
CCGAACGCAGTGCATGTGCAATTGTTGTTTTTTGGAATATTCAATTTTCGGACTGTCCGCTTTGATTTCA
GTTTCTTGGCTTATTCAAAAAGCAAAGTAAAGCCAAAAAAGCGAGATGGCAATACCAAATGCGGCAAAAC
GGTAGTGGAAGGAAAGGGGTGCGGGGCAGCGGAAGGAAGGGTGGGGCGGGGCGTGGCGGGGTCTGTGGCT
GGGCGCGACGTCACCGACGTTGGAGCCACTCCTTTGACCATGTGTGCGTGTGTGTATTATTCGTGTCTCG
CCACTCGCCGGTTGTTTTTTTCTTTTTATGCTGCGCTCTCTCTAGCGCCATCTCGCTTACGCATGCTCAA
CGCACCGCATGTTGCCGTTTCCTTTTATGCGTCATTTTGGCTCGAAATAGGCAATTATTTAAACAAAGAT
TAGTCAACGAAAACGCTAAAATAAATAAGTCTACAATATGGTTACTTATTGCCATGTGTGTGCAGCCAAC
GATAGCAACAAAAGCAACAACACAGGTGGCTTTCCCTCTTTCACTTTTTGTTTGCAAGCCGCGTGCGAGC
AAGACGGCACGACCGGCAAACGCAATTACGCTGACAAAGAGCAGACGAAGTTTTGGCGAAAAACATCAAG
GCGCCTGATACGAATGCATTTGCAATAACAATTGCGATATTTAATATTGTTTATGAAGCTGTTTGACTTC
AAAACACACAAAAAAAAAAATAAAACAAATTATTTGAAAGAGAATTAGGAATCGGACGCTTATCGTTAGG
GTAACAACAAGAAATGCTTACTGAGTCACAGCCTCTGGAAAACTGCCGCAAGCCAGAGAGAGAGAGAAAA
AGAGGGAGAGCAGCTTAGACCGCATGTGCTTGTGTGTGAGGCGTCTCTCTCTTCGTCTCTGTTGCGCAAA
CGCATAGACTGCACTGAAAAAATCGATTACCTATTTTTTATGAATGAATATTTGCACTATTACTATTCAA
AACTATTAAGATAGCAATCACATTCAATAGCCAAATACTATACCACCTGAGCGATGCAACGAAATGATCA
ATTTGAGCAAAAATGCTGCATATTTAGGACGGCATCATTATAGAAATGCTTCTTGCTGTGTACTTTTCTC
TCGTCTGGCAGCTGTTTCGCCGTTATTGTTAAAACCGGCTTAAGTTAGGTGTGTTTTCTACGACTAGTGA
ATGCCCTACTAGAAGATGTGTGTTGCACAAAATGTCCCTGGAATAACCAATTTGAAGTGCAGATAGCAGT
AAACGTAAGCTAATATGAATATTATTTAACTGTAATGTTTTAATATCGCTGGACATTACTAATAAACCCA
CTATAAACACATGTACATATGTATGTTTTGGCATACAATGAGTAGTTGGGGAAAAAATGTGTAAAAGCAC
CGTGACCATCACAGCATAAAGATAACCAGCTGAAGTATCGAATATGAGTAACCCCCAAATTGAATCACAT
GCCGCAACTGATAGGACCCATGGAAGTACACTCTTCATGGCGATATACAAGACACACACAAGCACGAACA
CCCAGTTGCGGAGGAAATTCTCCGTAAATGAAAACCCAATCGGCGAACAATTCATACCCATATATGGTAA
AAGTTTTGAACGCGACTTGAGAGCGGAGAGCATTGCGGCTGATAAGGTTTTAGCGCTAAGCGGGCTTTAT
AAAACGGGCTGCGGGACCAGTTTTCATATCACTACCGTTTGAGTTCTTGTGCTGTGTGGATACTCCTCCC
GACACAAAGCCGCTCCATCAGCCAGCAGTCGTCTAATCCAGAGACCCCGGATCGGGGTACCTACTAGTCC
AGTGTGGTGGAATTGCCACCATGAGTAGCCGCCAGAATCAGCAGAGCAGCAGCCAGCATAGTAGCAGCTC
CCAGCAAGGCGGACAAGGTGGACAGGGTGTTCAAGGCAGCAGCAGCTATAGCCGCACCGAGGTTCACACA
AGCAGCGGCGGACCAACAATTGGAGGTGCCCAACGTACAGTGCCAGTGCCACCAGGATCGCATAGCGAGG
TGCACGAAGAACGCGAAGTGATCAAGCACGGCACCAAGACCGAGAGCGAGACACACGTTGTGACCGTGCC
AGTGACAACCTTCGGCAGCACCAACATGGAAAGCGTGCGCACCGGATTCACCGTGACGCAGGATAAGAAC
CTGACCGTGGCCGCTCCGAATATCGCCGCTCCAATCCACAGCAACCTGGATCTGAATCTCGGAGGCGGAG
CCCGTGCCGAAATTACCGCTGGAACAACGGTGGATCTGAGCAAGATCCAGCGCAAGGATCTGGGCCCCGA
AGAGTACGCCCGTTACAAGGCCAAGGTGGAACAGCTGGCCCGCCAGGATGAACAGGATGCTGGAATGCGT
GCCGCGCAGTACCGTGAAGAGGTGGAACGTGATGCCGAGCTGATCCGCCAGATTCTGGAACGCCAGCACA
TCCGCGATTTGGAGTTCCGCAAAGAGATGGTCGAGAATCAAGTGAACCGCCAAGAGCGCGAGATCCAGTT
GGAGGCCGAATATGCCATGCGCGCCCTGGAACTGGAACGCAATGCCGCCAAAGAAGCCCTGGAAAGCGCC
AAGGCTCAGACCAACGTGAACGTGAAGGTCGAGAGCGCCATCGGAACCACAGTGTCCAAGGGCGCCATTC
AGACCAGCGCCGATAAGAGCAGCACCACCAAGACAGGACCCACCACCGTGACACAGATTAAGCACACCGA
GCAGCATACCGAGCGCCGCGGTGGAGGCGGTTCAGGCGGAGGTGGCTCTGGCGGTGGCGGATCGATGGTG
AGCAAGGGCGCCGAGCTGTTCACCGGCATCGTGCCCATCCTGATCGAGCTGAATGGCGATGTGAATGGCC
ACAAGTTCAGCGTGAGCGGCGAGGGCGAGGGCGATGCCACCTACGGCAAGCTGACCCTGAAGTTCATCTG
CACCACCGGCAAGCTGCCTGTGCCCTGGCCCACCCTGGTGACCACCCTGAGCTACGGCGTGCAGTGCTTC
TCACGCTACCCCGATCACATGAAGCAGCACGACTTCTTCAAGAGCGCCATGCCTGAGGGCTACATCCAGG
AGCGCACCATCTTCTTCGAGGATGACGGCAACTACAAGTCGCGCGCCGAGGTGAAGTTCGAGGGCGATAC
CCTGGTGAATCGCATCGAGCTGACCGGCACCGATTTCAAGGAGGATGGCAACATCCTGGGCAATAAGATG
GAGTACAACTACAACGCCCACAATGTGTACATCATGACCGACAAGGCCAAGAATGGCATCAAGGTGAACT
TCAAGATCCGCCACAACATCGAGGATGGCAGCGTGCAGCTGGCCGACCACTACCAGCAGAATACCCCCAT
CGGCGATGGCCCTGTGCTGCTGCCCGATAACCACTACCTGTCCACCCAGAGCGCCCTGTCCAAGGACCCC
AACGAGAAGCGCGATCACATGATCTACTTCGGCTTCGTGACCGCCGCCGCCATCACCCACGGCATGGATG
AGCTGTACAAGTGAGGCCGCTCGAGTCTAGAGGGCCCTTCGAAGGTAAGCCTATCCCTAACCCTCTCCTC
GGTCTCGATTCTACGCGTACCGGTCATCATCACCATCACCATTGAGTTTAAACCCGCTGATCAGCCTCGA
CTGTGCCTTCTAAGGCCTGAGCTCGCTGATCAGCCTCGATCGAGGATCCAGACATGATAAGATACATTGA
TGAGTTTGGACAAACCACAACTAGAATGCAGTGAAAAAAATGCTTTATTTGTGAAATTTGTGATGCTATT
GCTTTATTTGTAACCATTATAAGCTGCAATAAACAAGTTAACAACAACAATTGCATTCATTTTATGTTTC
AGGTTCAGGGGGAGGTGTGGGAGGTTTTTTAAAGCAAGTAAAACCTCTACAAATGTGGTATGGCTGATTA
TGATCAGTCGACCGATGCCCTTGAGAGCCTTCAACCCAGTCAGCTCCTTCCGGTGGGCGCGGGGCATGAC
TATCGTCGCCGCACTTATGACTGTCTTCTTTATCATGCAACTCGTAGGACAGGTGCCGGCAGCGCTCTGG
GTCATTTTCGGCGAGGACCGCTTTCGCTGGAGCGCGACGATGATCGGCCTGTCGCTTGCGGTATTCGGAA
TCTTGCACGCCCTCGCTCAAGCCTTCGTCACTGGTCCCGCCACCAAACGTTTCGGCGAGAAGCAGGCCAT
TATCGCCGGCATGGCGGCCGACGCGCTGGGCTACGTCTTGCTGGCGTTCGCGACGCGAGGCTGGATGGCC
TTCCCCATTATGATTCTTCTCGCTTCCGGCGGCATCGGGATGCCCGCGTTGCAGGCCATGCTGTCCAGGC
AGGTAGATGACGACCATCAGGGACAGCTTCAAGGCCAGCAAAAGGCCAGGAACCGTAAAAAGGCCGCGTT
GCTGGCGTTTTTCCATAGGCTCCGCCCCCCTGACGAGCATCACAAAAATCGACGCTCAAGTCAGAGGTGG
CGAAACCCGACAGGACTATAAAGATACCAGGCGTTTCCCCCTGGAAGCTCCCTCGTGCGCTCTCCTGTTC
CGACCCTGCCGCTTACCGGATACCTGTCCGCCTTTCTCCCTTCGGGAAGCGTGGCGCTTTCTCATAGCTC
ACGCTGTAGGTATCTCAGTTCGGTGTAGGTCGTTCGCTCCAAGCTGGGCTGTGTGCACGAACCCCCCGTT
CAGCCCGACCGCTGCGCCTTATCCGGTAACTATCGTCTTGAGTCCAACCCGGTAAGACACGACTTATCGC
CACTGGCAGCAGCCACTGGTAACAGGATTAGCAGAGCGAGGTATGTAGGCGGTGCTACAGAGTTCTTGAA
GTGGTGGCCTAACTACGGCTACACTAGAAGGACAGTATTTGGTATCTGCGCTCTGCTGAAGCCAGTTACC
TTCGGAAAAAGAGTTGGTAGCTCTTGATCCGGCAAACAAACCACCGCTGGTAGCGGTGGTTTTTTTGTTT
GCAAGCAGCAGATTACGCGCAGAAAAAAAGGATCTCAAGAAGATCCTTTGATCTTTTCTACGGGGTCTGA
CGCTCAGTGGAACGAAAACTCACGTTAAGGGATTTTGGTCATGAGATTATCAAAAAGGATCTTCACCTAG
ATCCTTTTAAATTAAAAATGAAGTTTTAAATCAATCTAAAGTATATATGAGTAAACTTGGTCTGACAGTT
ACCAATGCTTAATCAGTGAGGCACCTATCTCAGCGATCTGTCTATTTCGTTCATCCATAGTTGCCTGACT
CCCCGTCGTGTAGATAACTACGATACGGGAGGGCTTACCATCTGGCCCCAGTGCTGCAATGATACCGCGA
GACCCACGCTCACCGGCTCCAGATTTATCAGCAATAAACCAGCCAGCCGGAAGGGCCGAGCGCAGAAGTG
GTCCTGCAACTTTATCCGCCTCCATCCAGTCTATTAATTGTTGCCGGGAAGCTAGAGTAAGTAGTTCGCC
AGTTAATAGTTTGCGCAACGTTGTTGCCATTGCTGCAGGCATCGTGGTGTCACGCTCGTCGTTTGGTATG
GCTTCATTCAGCTCCGGTTCCCAACGATCAAGGCGAGTTACATGATCCCCCATGTTGTGCAAAAAAGCGG
TTAGCTCCTTCGGTCCTCCGATCGTTGTCAGAAGTAAGTTGGCCGCAGTGTTATCACTCATGGTTATGGC
AGCACTGCATAATTCTCTTACTGTCATGCCATCCGTAAGATGCTTTTCTGTGACTGGTGAGTACTCAACC
AAGTCATTCTGAGAATAGTGTATGCGGCGACCGAGTTGCTCTTGCCCGGCGTCAACACGGGATAATACCG
CGCCACATAGCAGAACTTTAAAAGTGCTCATCATTGGAAAACGTTCTTCGGGGCGAAAACTCTCAAGGAT
CTTACCGCTGTTGAGATCCAGTTCGATGTAACCCACTCGTGCACCCAACTGATCTTCAGCATCTTTTACT
TTCACCAGCGTTTCTGGGTGAGCAAAAACAGGAAGGCAAAATGCCGCAAAAAAGGGAATAAGGGCGACAC
GGAAATGTTGAATACTCATACTCTTCCTTTTTCAATATTATTGAAGCATTTATCAGGGTTATTGTCTCAT
GAGCGGATACATATTTGAATGTATTTAGAAAAATAAACAAATAGGGGTTCCGCGCACATTTCCCCGAAAA
GTGCCACCTGACGTCTAAGAAACCATTATTATCATGACATTAACCTATAAAAATAGGCGTATCACGAGGC
CCTTTCGT
Features (pLannotate 1.2.2; 10 found; start..end, strand, type, name):
     56..2565    +  promoter       Ac5 promoter: Drosophila melanogaster actin 5C promoter
   2611..3519    +  CDS            CAHS3: CAHS3_RAMVA - Experimental evidence at protein level: Swiss-Prot protein existence level 1. Cytoplasmic heat soluble protein acting as a molecular shield in water-deficient condition (PubMed:22937162). Tardigrade-specific intrinsically disordered proteins (TDPs) are essential for desiccation tolerance by forming non-crystalline amorphous solids upon desiccation, and this vitrified state mirrors their protective capabilities (By similarity). From Ramazzottius varieornatus (Water bear) (Tardigrade).
   3565..4284    +  CDS            AcGFP1: Aequorea coerulescens GFP mammalian codon-optimized
   4314..4355    +  CDS            V5 tag: epitope tag from simian virus 5
   4455..4589    -  polyA_signal   SV40 poly(A) signal: SV40 polyadenylation signal
   4612..4696    -  CDS            large T antigen (fragment): large T antigen from SV40 (simian virus 40)
   4697..5144    +  CDS            TcR (fragment): tetracycline efflux protein; tet; confers resistance to tetracycline
   5190..5778    -  rep_origin     ori: high-copy-number ColE1/pMB1/pBR322/pUC origin of replication
   5949..6809    -  CDS            AmpR: β-lactamase; bla; confers resistance to ampicillin, carbenicillin, and related antibiotics
   6810..6914    -  promoter       AmpR promoter: bla
