[The description below was written by a language model from this plasmid's Addgene catalogue record and pLannotate feature annotations shown in this document.]
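Description:
pAc5.1/V5-HisA-RvCAHS3-GS-AcGFP1 is an insect expression plasmid built on the commercial pAc5.1/V5-HisA backbone and intended for transient expression in cultured Drosophila cells. It is propagated in E. coli through a high-copy ColE1/pUC-type origin and selected with ampicillin via the β-lactamase gene and its own bla promoter. The record lists no marker for selection in insect cells, consistent with its stated transient use. Small annotated fragments of the tetracycline resistance gene and SV40 large T antigen appear to be non-functional backbone remnants.

The payload is driven by the Drosophila melanogaster actin 5C (Ac5) promoter, a strong constitutive promoter in fly cell lines. It directs expression of CAHS3, a cytoplasmic abundant heat soluble protein from the tardigrade Ramazzottius varieornatus, here codon-optimized for fly. CAHS3 is joined at its C terminus through a GS linker to the green fluorescent protein AcGFP1. An SV40 polyadenylation signal lies downstream. The backbone's V5 epitope sequence is still annotated just after AcGFP1, but the record does not say whether it is translated in frame or excluded by a stop codon, and only AcGFP1 is listed as a tag.

CAHS proteins are tardigrade-specific, intrinsically disordered proteins associated with desiccation tolerance, and the associated study concerns their reversible, stress-dependent formation of filamentous networks and gels. The fluorescent fusion therefore suits live imaging of CAHS3 localization and assembly in a heterologous insect cell. The catalogue's total vector size (5,375 bp) does not agree with the sequenced record of about 7.0 kb. The latter matches the backbone plus the 1,674 bp insert.
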