Addgene plasmid #192469: pAc5.1/V5-HisA-RvCAHS3-GS-AcGFP1
Purpose: Transient expression of RvCAHS3 (fly codon optimized)-GS_linker-AcGFP1 in Drosophila cells
Depositing lab: Takekazu Kunieda. Depositing organization: The University of Tokyo. Publication: Stress-dependent cell stiffening by tardigrade tolerance proteins that reversibly form a filamentous network and gel. Tanaka A, Nakano T, Watanabe K, Masuda K, Honda G, Kamata S, Yasui R, Kozuka-Hata H, Watanabe C, Chinen T, Kitagawa D, Sawai S, Oyama M, Yanagisawa M, Kunieda T. PLoS Biol. 2022 Sep 6;20(9):e3001780. doi: 10.1371/journal.pbio.3001780. eCollection 2022 Sep. PubMed 36067153.
Backbone
  Vector backbone: pAc5.1/V5-HisA
  Backbone manufacturer: Invitrogen
  Backbone size w/o insert (bp): 5358
  Total vector size (bp): 5375
  Vector type: Insect Expression
Growth in bacteria
  Bacterial resistance: Ampicillin, 100 μg/mL
  Growth temperature: 37°C
  Growth strain: DH5alpha
  Copy number: Unknown
Gene/Insert
  Gene/Insert name: CAHS3 (alt name: RvCAHS3)
  Species: Ramazzottius varieornatus
  Insert size (bp): 1674
  GenBank ID: AB650501.1
  Promoter: Ac5 promoter
  Tag / fusion protein: AcGFP1 (C terminal on insert)
  Cloning method: Gibson Cloning
  Sequencing primers: 5′ AC5
Terms and licenses: Academic/Nonprofit Terms; Industry Terms: Not Available to Industry
How to cite: pAc5.1/V5-HisA-RvCAHS3-GS-AcGFP1 was a gift from Takekazu Kunieda (Addgene plasmid # 192469 ; http://n2t.net/addgene:192469 ; RRID:Addgene_192469)
